Addgene plasmid #21238: PKC gamma CAT
Depositing lab: Bernard Weinstein. Publication: Roles of specific isoforms of protein kinase C in the transcriptional control of cyclin D1 and related genes. Soh JW, Weinstein IB. J Biol Chem. 2003 Sep 5. 278(36):34709-16. 10.1074/jbc.M302016200 PubMed 12794082.
Backbone
  Vector backbone: pHACE
  Backbone size w/o insert (bp): 5400
  Vector type: Mammalian Expression
  Selectable markers: Neomycin (select with G418)
Growth in bacteria
  Bacterial resistance: Ampicillin, 100 μg/mL
  Growth temperature: 37°C
  Growth strain: DH5alpha
  Copy number: High Copy
Gene/Insert
  Gene/Insert name: PKC gamma (alt name: protein kinase C, gamma)
  Species: M. musculus (mouse)
  Insert size (bp): 1080
  Mutation: delta 1-337
  Entrez Gene: Prkcg (a.k.a. PKCgamma, Pkcc, Prkcc)
  Tag / fusion protein: HA (C terminal on backbone)
  Cloning method: Restriction Enzyme; 5′ cloning site EcoRI (not destroyed); 3′ cloning site EcoRI (not destroyed)
  Sequencing primers: 5′ T7; 3′ SP6
Resource information
  A portion of this plasmid was derived from a plasmid made by: Dr. R.M. Bell
Terms and licenses: Academic/Nonprofit Terms; Industry Terms: Not Available to Industry
How to cite: PKC gamma CAT was a gift from Bernard Weinstein (Addgene plasmid # 21238 ; http://n2t.net/addgene:21238 ; RRID:Addgene_21238)
