[The description below was written by a language model from this plasmid's Addgene catalogue record and pLannotate feature annotations shown in this document.]
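Description:
PKC gamma CAT is a mammalian expression plasmid built on the pHACE backbone that encodes a truncated form of mouse protein kinase C gamma (Prkcg). The roughly 1.1 kb insert, cloned between EcoRI sites, carries a deletion of residues 1–337. This removes the N-terminal portion of the protein, where the regulatory domain of PKC enzymes lies, and leaves the C-terminal kinase region. The "CAT" in the name presumably refers to this catalytic-domain fragment, although the record does not spell that out. The backbone is recorded as supplying a C-terminal HA epitope tag for immunodetection of the expressed protein. The generated feature table does not annotate the tag separately.

Expression is driven by the human CMV immediate-early enhancer and promoter and terminated by the bovine growth hormone polyadenylation signal. T7 and SP6 phage promoters flank the insert and serve as sequencing primer sites. A separate SV40 early promoter drives a neomycin phosphotransferase gene followed by an SV40 poly(A) signal, so stably transfected mammalian cells can be selected with G418. In E. coli the plasmid is maintained through a high-copy ColE1/pUC-type origin and selected with ampicillin via the β-lactamase gene, and an f1 origin is also present. The short HIV-1 LTR, ble, lacI and bom fragments in the annotation appear to be backbone remnants rather than functional elements.

The sequenced record is 6,561 nt, consistent with the stated backbone plus insert. The associated study examined how individual PKC isoforms contribute to transcriptional control of cyclin D1 and related genes, which suggests use in isoform-specific signalling experiments in transfected cells.
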