Features (pLannotate 1.2.2; 21 found; start..end, strand, type, name):
      1..380     +  enhancer       CMV enhancer: human cytomegalovirus immediate early enhancer
    381..584     +  promoter       CMV promoter: human cytomegalovirus (CMV) immediate early promoter
    580..613     +  LTR            5' LTR (truncated) (fragment): truncated 5' long terminal repeat (LTR) from HIV-1
    629..647     +  promoter       T7 promoter: promoter for bacteriophage T7 RNA polymerase
    699..1778    +  CDS            Prkcg (fragment): KPCG_MOUSE - Also known as Pkcc, Pkcg, Prkcc. Experimental evidence at protein level: Swiss-Prot protein existence level 1. Calcium-activated, phospholipid- and diacylglycerol (DAG)- dependent serine/threonine-protein kinase that plays diverse roles in neuronal cells and eye tissues, such as regulation of the neuronal receptors GRIA4/GLUR4 and GRIN1/NMDAR1, modulation of receptors and neuronal functions related to sensitivity to opiates, pain and alcohol, mediation of synaptic function and cell survival after ischemia, and inhibition of gap junction activity after oxidative stress. Binds and p
   1880..1898    -  promoter       SP6 promoter: promoter for bacteriophage SP6 RNA polymerase
   1924..2148    +  polyA_signal   bGH poly(A) signal: bovine growth hormone polyadenylation signal
   2152..2173    +  promoter       SV40 promoter (fragment): SV40 enhancer and early promoter
   2194..2622    +  rep_origin     f1 ori (sequence partly withheld): f1 bacteriophage origin of replication; arrow indicates direction of (+) strand synthesis
   2636..2965    +  promoter       SV40 promoter: SV40 enhancer and early promoter
   3032..3823    +  CDS            neo: KKA2_KLEPN - Also known as kan, nptII. Experimental evidence at protein level: Swiss-Prot protein existence level 1. Resistance to kanamycin, neomycin, paromomycin, ribostamycin, butirosin and gentamicin B. From Klebsiella pneumoniae.
   3847..4005    +  CDS            ble (fragment): BLE_KLEPN - Experimental evidence at protein level: Swiss-Prot protein existence level 1. Binding protein with a strong affinity to the bleomycin family of antibiotics. Binds to CL990; an antimitotic-antibiotic compound. From Klebsiella pneumoniae.
   4000..4121    +  polyA_signal   SV40 poly(A) signal: SV40 polyadenylation signal
   4194..4210    -  protein_bind   lac operator: The lac repressor binds to the lac operator to inhibit transcription in E. coli. This inhibition can be relieved by adding lactose or isopropyl-β-D-thiogalactopyranoside (IPTG). lac repressor encoded by lacI
   4218..4248    -  promoter       lac promoter: promoter for the E. coli lac operon
   4263..4284    -  protein_bind   CAP binding site: CAP binding activates transcription in the presence of cAMP. E. coli catabolite activator protein
   4297..4389    -  CDS            lacI (fragment): lac repressor; lacI; The lac repressor binds to the lac operator to inhibit transcription in E. coli. This inhibition can be relieved by adding lactose or isopropyl-β-D-thiogalactopyranoside (IPTG).
   4572..5160    -  rep_origin     ori: high-copy-number ColE1/pMB1/pBR322/pUC origin of replication
   5331..6191    -  CDS            AmpR: β-lactamase; bla; confers resistance to ampicillin, carbenicillin, and related antibiotics
   6192..6296    -  promoter       AmpR promoter: bla
   6355..6407    -  misc_feature   bom (fragment): basis of mobility region from pBR322
>Addgene plasmid #21238 | PKC gamma CAT | addgene full sequence | sequence record 301930 | Addgene NGS Result
GACATTGATTATTGACTAGTTATTAATAGTAATCAATTACGGGGTCATTAGTTCATAGCCCATATATGGA
GTTCCGCGTTACATAACTTACGGTAAATGGCCCGCCTGGCTGACCGCCCAACGACCCCCGCCCATTGACG
TCAATAATGACGTATGTTCCCATAGTAACGCCAATAGGGACTTTCCATTGACGTCAATGGGTGGAGTATT
TACGGTAAACTGCCCACTTGGCAGTACATCAAGTGTATCATATGCCAAGTACGCCCCCTATTGACGTCAA
TGACGGTAAATGGCCCGCCTGGCATTATGCCCAGTACATGACCTTATGGGACTTTCCTACTTGGCAGTAC
ATCTACGTATTAGTCATCGCTATTACCATGGTGATGCGGTTTTGGCAGTACATCAATGGGCGTGGATAGC
GGTTTGACTCACGGGGATTTCCAAGTCTCCACCCCATTGACGTCAATGGGAGTTTGTTTTGGCACCAAAA
TCAACGGGACTTTCCAAAATGTCGTAACAACTCCGCCCCATTGACGCAAATGGGCGGTAGGCGTGTACGG
TGGGAGGTCTATATAAGCAGAGCTCTCTGGCTAACTAGAGAACCCACTGCTTACTGGCTTATCGAAATTA
ATACGACTCACTATAGGGAGACCCAAGCTTGGTACCGAGCTCGGATCCTCGAGGCCACCATGGAATTCTT
CTTTGGTGCCAGCCCAGGACGCCTGCATATCTCTGACTTCAGCTTCCTCATGGTTCTAGGGAAAGGCAGT
TTTGGGAAGGTAATGCTGGCAGAGCGCAGAGGCTCCGACGAACTCTATGCCATCAAGATACTGAAGAAAG
ACGTCATCGTCCAGGATGACGATGTAGACTGCACCCTCGTAGAGAAGCGTGTCCTGGCATTGGGAGGCCG
AGGTCCTGGAGGCCGGCCACACTTTCTCACGCAGCTTCACTCCACCTTTCAGACTCCGGACCGCCTGTAT
TTTGTGATGGAGTATGTCACTGGGGGCGATTTAATGTACCACATCCAGCAACTGGGCAAGTTTAAGGAGC
CTCATGCAGCATTCTACGCTGCGGAAATCGCCATAGGCCTCTTCTTCCTTCACAACCAGGGCATCATCTA
CAGGGACCTCAAGTTGGATAATGTGATGCTGGATGCTGAAGGACACATCAAGATCACAGACTTTGGCATG
TGTAAAGAGAATGTCTTCCCTGGGTCCACAACCCGCACCTTCTGTGGCACCCCAGACTACATAGCACCTG
AGATCATTGCCTATCAGCCCTACGGGAAGTCTGTCGACTGGTGGTCTTTTGGGGTCCTGCTGTATGAGAT
GTTGGCAGGACAGCCACCCTTTGATGGGGAAGATGAGGAGGAGTTGTTTCAAGCCATCATGGAACAAACT
GTCACCTATCCCAAGTCACTTTCCCGGGAAGCTGTGGCCATCTGCAAAGGGTTCCTGACCAAGCACCCAG
GAAAACGCCTGGGCTCAGGGCCAGATGGGGAACCCACCATCCGGGCTCATGGCTTTTTCCGTTGGATCGA
TTGGGAGAGGTTGGAGAGACTGGAAATTGCACCTCCTTTCAGACCACGTCCGTGTGGCCGCAGTGGCGAA
AACTTTGACAAGTTCTTCACGCGGGCAGCGCCAGCACTGACCCCGCCAGACCGCTTGGTTCTAGCCAGCA
TCGACCAAGCTGATTTCCAGGGCTTTACTTATGTGAACCCGGACTTCGTGCACCCAGATGCCCGCAGCCC
CACAAGCCCTGTGCCCGTGCCTGTCATGGAATTCTATCCTTACGACGTGCCTGACTACGCCTAAGGATCC
AATTCTGCAGATATCCATCACACTGGCGGCCGCTCGAGCATGCATCTAGAGGGCCCTATTCTATAGTGTC
ACCTAAATGCTAGAGCTCGCTGATCAGCCTCGACTGTGCCTTCTAGTTGCCAGCCATCTGTTGTTTGCCC
CTCCCCCGTGCCTTCCTTGACCCTGGAAGGTGCCACTCCCACTGTCCTTTCCTAATAAAATGAGGAAATT
GCATCGCATTGTCTGAGTAGGTGTCATTCTATTCTGGGGGGTGGGGTGGGGCAGGACAGCAAGGGGGAGG
ATTGGGAAGACAATAGCAGGCATGCTGGGGATGCGGTGGGCTCTATGGCTTCTGAGGCGGAAAGAACCAG
CTGGGGCTCTAGGGGGTATCCCC
[124 nt withheld, positions 2194-2317]
C
[91 nt withheld, positions 2319-2409]
A
[49 nt withheld, positions 2411-2459]
CCTTTGACGTTGGAGTCCACGTTCTTT
[37 nt withheld, positions 2487-2523]
ACCCTATCTCGGTCTATTCTTTTGATTTATAAGGGATTTTGCCGATTTCGGCCTATTGGTTAAAAAATGA
GCTGATTTAACAAAAATTTAACGCGAATTAATTCTGTGGAATGTGTGTCAGTTAGGGTGTGGAAAGTCCC
CAGGCTCCCCAGCAGGCAGAAGTATGCAAAGCATGCATCTCAATTAGTCAGCAACCAGGTGTGGAAAGTC
CCCAGGCTCCCCAGCAGGCAGAAGTATGCAAAGCATGCATCTCAATTAGTCAGCAACCATAGTCCCGCCC
CTAACTCCGCCCATCCCGCCCCTAACTCCGCCCAGTTCCGCCCATTCTCCGCCCCATGGCTGACTAATTT
TTTTTATTTATGCAGAGGCCGAGGCCGCCTCTGCCTCTGAGCTATTCCAGAAGTAGTGAGGAGGCTTTTT
TGGAGGCCTAGGCTTTTGCAAAAAGCTCCCGGGAGCTTGTATATCCATTTTCGGATCTGATCAAGAGACA
GGATGAGGATCGTTTCGCATGATTGAACAAGATGGATTGCACGCAGGTTCTCCGGCCGCTTGGGTGGAGA
GGCTATTCGGCTATGACTGGGCACAACAGACAATCGGCTGCTCTGATGCCGCCGTGTTCCGGCTGTCAGC
GCAGGGGCGCCCGGTTCTTTTTGTCAAGACCGACCTGTCCGGTGCCCTGAATGAACTGCAGGACGAGGCA
GCGCGGCTATCGTGGCTGGCCACGACGGGCGTTCCTTGCGCAGCTGTGCTCGACGTTGTCACTGAAGCGG
GAAGGGACTGGCTGCTATTGGGCGAAGTGCCGGGGCAGGATCTCCTGTCATCTCACCTTGCTCCTGCCGA
GAAAGTATCCATCATGGCTGATGCAATGCGGCGGCTGCATACGCTTGATCCGGCTACCTGCCCATTCGAC
CACCAAGCGAAACATCGCATCGAGCGAGCACGTACTCGGATGGAAGCCGGTCTTGTCGATCAGGATGATC
TGGACGAAGAGCATCAGGGGCTCGCGCCAGCCGAACTGTTCGCCAGGCTCAAGGCGCGCATGCCCGACGG
CGAGGATCTCGTCGTGACCCATGGCGATGCCTGCTTGCCGAATATCATGGTGGAAAATGGCCGCTTTTCT
GGATTCATCGACTGTGGCCGGCTGGGTGTGGCGGACCGCTATCAGGACATAGCGTTGGCTACCCGTGATA
TTGCTGAAGAGCTTGGCGGCGAATGGGCTGACCGCTTCCTCGTGCTTTACGGTATCGCCGCTCCCGATTC
GCAGCGCATCGCCTTCTATCGCCTTCTTGACGAGTTCTTCTGAGCGGGACTCTGGGGTTCGAAATGACCG
ACCAAGCGACGCCCAACCTGCCATCACGAGATTTCGATTCCACCGCCGCCTTCTATGAAAGGTTGGGCTT
CGGAATCGTTTTCCGGGACGCCGGCTGGATGATCCTCCAGCGCGGGGATCTCATGCTGGAGTTCTTCGCC
CACCCCAACTTGTTTATTGCAGCTTATAATGGTTACAAATAAAGCAATAGCATCACAAATTTCACAAATA
AAGCATTTTTTTCACTGCATTCTAGTTGTGGTTTGTCCAAACTCATCAATGTATCTTATCATGTCTGTAT
ACCGTCGACCTCTAGCTAGAGCTTGGCGTAATCATGGTCATAGCTGTTTCCTGTGTGAAATTGTTATCCG
CTCACAATTCCACACAACATACGAGCCGGAAGCATAAAGTGTAAAGCCTGGGGTGCCTAATGAGTGAGCT
AACTCACATTAATTGCGTTGCGCTCACTGCCCGCTTTCCAGTCGGGAAACCTGTCGTGCCAGCTGCATTA
ATGAATCGGCCAACGCGCGGGGAGAGGCGGTTTGCGTATTGGGCGCTCTTCCGCTTCCTCGCTCACTGAC
TCGCTGCGCTCGGTCGTTCGGCTGCGGCGAGCGGTATCAGCTCACTCAAAGGCGGTAATACGGTTATCCA
CAGAATCAGGGGATAACGCAGGAAAGAACATGTGAGCAAAAGGCCAGCAAAAGGCCAGGAACCGTAAAAA
GGCCGCGTTGCTGGCGTTTTTCCATAGGCTCCGCCCCCCTGACGAGCATCACAAAAATCGACGCTCAAGT
CAGAGGTGGCGAAACCCGACAGGACTATAAAGATACCAGGCGTTTCCCCCTGGAAGCTCCCTCGTGCGCT
CTCCTGTTCCGACCCTGCCGCTTACCGGATACCTGTCCGCCTTTCTCCCTTCGGGAAGCGTGGCGCTTTC
TCATAGCTCACGCTGTAGGTATCTCAGTTCGGTGTAGGTCGTTCGCTCCAAGCTGGGCTGTGTGCACGAA
CCCCCCGTTCAGCCCGACCGCTGCGCCTTATCCGGTAACTATCGTCTTGAGTCCAACCCGGTAAGACACG
ACTTATCGCCACTGGCAGCAGCCACTGGTAACAGGATTAGCAGAGCGAGGTATGTAGGCGGTGCTACAGA
GTTCTTGAAGTGGTGGCCTAACTACGGCTACACTAGAAGAACAGTATTTGGTATCTGCGCTCTGCTGAAG
CCAGTTACCTTCGGAAAAAGAGTTGGTAGCTCTTGATCCGGCAAACAAACCACCGCTGGTAGCGGTGGTT
TTTTTGTTTGCAAGCAGCAGATTACGCGCAGAAAAAAAGGATCTCAAGAAGATCCTTTGATCTTTTCTAC
GGGGTCTGACGCTCAGTGGAACGAAAACTCACGTTAAGGGATTTTGGTCATGAGATTATCAAAAAGGATC
TTCACCTAGATCCTTTTAAATTAAAAATGAAGTTTTAAATCAATCTAAAGTATATATGAGTAAACTTGGT
CTGACAGTTACCAATGCTTAATCAGTGAGGCACCTATCTCAGCGATCTGTCTATTTCGTTCATCCATAGT
TGCCTGACTCCCCGTCGTGTAGATAACTACGATACGGGAGGGCTTACCATCTGGCCCCAGTGCTGCAATG
ATACCGCGAGACCCACGCTCACCGGCTCCAGATTTATCAGCAATAAACCAGCCAGCCGGAAGGGCCGAGC
GCAGAAGTGGTCCTGCAACTTTATCCGCCTCCATCCAGTCTATTAATTGTTGCCGGGAAGCTAGAGTAAG
TAGTTCGCCAGTTAATAGTTTGCGCAACGTTGTTGCCATTGCTACAGGCATCGTGGTGTCACGCTCGTCG
TTTGGTATGGCTTCATTCAGCTCCGGTTCCCAACGATCAAGGCGAGTTACATGATCCCCCATGTTGTGCA
AAAAAGCGGTTAGCTCCTTCGGTCCTCCGATCGTTGTCAGAAGTAAGTTGGCCGCAGTGTTATCACTCAT
GGTTATGGCAGCACTGCATAATTCTCTTACTGTCATGCCATCCGTAAGATGCTTTTCTGTGACTGGTGAG
TACTCAACCAAGTCATTCTGAGAATAGTGTATGCGGCGACCGAGTTGCTCTTGCCCGGCGTCAATACGGG
ATAATACCGCGCCACATAGCAGAACTTTAAAAGTGCTCATCATTGGAAAACGTTCTTCGGGGCGAAAACT
CTCAAGGATCTTACCGCTGTTGAGATCCAGTTCGATGTAACCCACTCGTGCACCCAACTGATCTTCAGCA
TCTTTTACTTTCACCAGCGTTTCTGGGTGAGCAAAAACAGGAAGGCAAAATGCCGCAAAAAAGGGAATAA
GGGCGACACGGAAATGTTGAATACTCATACTCTTCCTTTTTCAATATTATTGAAGCATTTATCAGGGTTA
TTGTCTCATGAGCGGATACATATTTGAATGTATTTAGAAAAATAAACAAATAGGGGTTCCGCGCACATTT
CCCCGAAAAGTGCCACCTGACGTCGACGGATCGGGAGATCTCCCGATCCCCTATGGTGCACTCTCAGTAC
AATCTGCTCTGATGCCGCATAGTTAAGCCAGTATCTGCTCCCTGCTTGTGTGTTGGAGGTCGCTGAGTAG
TGCGCGAGCAAAATTTAAGCTACAACAAGGCAAGGCTTGACCGACAATTGCATGAAGAATCTGCTTAGGG
TTAGGCGTTTTGCGCTGCTTCGCGATGTACGGGCCAGATATACGCGTT
