>Addgene plasmid #21238 | PKC gamma CAT | addgene partial sequence | sequence record 27037 | SP6 5'-ATTTAGGTGACACTATAG-3'
CTAANAGCTCGAGCGGCCGCCAGTGTGATGGATATCTGCAGAATTGGATCCTTAGGCGTAGTCAGGCACG
TCGTAAGGATAGAATTCCATGACAGGCACGGGCACAGGGCTTGTGGGGCTGCGGGCATCTGGGTGCACGA
AGTCCGGGTTCACATAAGTAAAGCCCTGGAAATCAGCTTGGTCGATGCTGGCTAGAACCAAGCGGTCTGG
CGGGGTCAGTGCTGGCGCTGCCCGCGTGAAGAACTTGTCAAAGTTTTCGCCACTGCGGCCACACGGACGT
GGTCTGAAAGGAGGTGCAATTTCCAGTCTCTCCAACCTCTCCCAATCGATCCAACGGAAAAAGCCATGAG
CCCGGATGGTGGGTTCCCCATCTGGCCCTGAGCCCAGGCGTTTTCCTGGGTGCTTGGTCAGGAACCCTTT
GCAGATGGCCACAGCTTCCCGGGAAAGTGACTTGGGATAGGTGACAGTTTGTTCCATGATGGCTTGAAAC
AACTCCTCCTCATCTTCCCCATCAAAGGGTGGCTGTCCTGCCAACATCTCATACAGCAGGACCCCAAAAG
ACCACCAGTCGACAGACTTCCCGTAGGGCTGATAGGCAATGATCTCAGGTGCTATGTAGTCTGGGGTGCC
ACAGAAGGTGCGGGTTGTGGACCCAGGGAAGACATTCTCTTTACACATGCCAAAGTCTGTGATCTTGATG
TGTCCTTCAGCATCCAGCATCACATTATCCAACTTGAGGTCCCTGTAGATGATGCCCTGG
