>Addgene plasmid #21238 | PKC gamma CAT | addgene partial sequence | sequence record 27038 | 21238 with T7
GAGGCCACCATGGAATTCTTCTTTGGTGCCAGCCCAGGACGCCTGCATATCTCTGACTTCAGCTTCCTCA
TGGTTCTAGGGAAAGGCAGTTTTGGGAAGGTAATGCTGGCAGAGCGCAGAGGCTCCGACGAACTCTATGC
CATCAAGATACTGAAGAAAGACGTCATCGTCCAGGATGACGATGTAGACTGCACCCTCGTAGAGAAGCGT
GTCCTGGCATTGGGAGGCCGAGGTCCTGGAGGCCGGCCACACTTTCTCACGCAGCTTCACTCCACCTTTC
AGACTCCGGACCGCCTGTATTTTGTGATGGAGTATGTCACTGGGGGCGATTTAATGTACCACATCCAGCA
ACTGGGCAAGTTTAAGGAGCCTCATGCAGCATTCTACGCTGCGGAAATCGCCATAGGCCTCTTCTTCCTT
CACAACCAGGGCATCATCTACAGGGACCTCAAGTTGGATAATGTGATGCTGGATGCTGAAGGACACATCA
AGATCACAGACTTTGGCATGTGTAAAGAGAATGTCTTCCCTGGGTCCACAACCCGCACCTTCTGTGGCAC
CCCAGACTACATAGCACCTGAGATCATTGCCTATCAGCCCTACGGGAAGTCTGTCGACTGGTGGTCTTTT
GGGGTCCTGCTGTATGAGATGTTGGCAGGACAGCCACCCTTTGATGG
